Addgene plasmid #145978: pAc5.1B-EGFP-DmHPat_57-499_B
Purpose: Insect Expression of DmHPat_57-499
Depositing lab: Elisa Izaurralde. Depositing organization: Max Planck Institute for Developmental Biology. Publication: HPat provides a link between deadenylation and decapping in metazoa. Haas G, Braun JE, Igreja C, Tritschler F, Nishihara T, Izaurralde E. J Cell Biol. 2010 Apr 19. 189(2):289-302. 10.1083/jcb.200910141 PubMed 20404111.
Backbone
  Vector backbone: Unknown
  Vector type: Insect Expression
Growth in bacteria
  Bacterial resistance: Ampicillin, 100 μg/mL
  Growth temperature: 37°C
  Growth strain: DH5alpha
  Copy number: Low Copy
Gene/Insert
  Gene/Insert name: DmHPat_57-499
  Species: D. melanogaster (fly)
  Entrez Gene: Patr-1 (a.k.a. anon-WO0118547.282, BcDNA:LD27979, CG5208, Dmel\CG5208, HPat, LD27979)
  Cloning method: Unknown
Terms and licenses: Academic/Nonprofit Terms; Industry Terms: Not Available to Industry
Depositor comments: ORF extracted from NCBI: NM_142335.2 Plasmids from this collection were made available to the research community and donated after the lab closed. Please note that the sequence provided by the depositing laboratory may be theoretical/predicted or based on Sanger sequencing results. There may be discrepancies between sequencing results obtained by Addgene and the depositor sequence. If an Addgene verified sequence is not available, please contact before placing your order to request that our lab fully sequence the plasmid.
How to cite: pAc5.1B-EGFP-DmHPat_57-499_B was a gift from Elisa Izaurralde (Addgene plasmid # 145978 ; http://n2t.net/addgene:145978 ; RRID:Addgene_145978)
