[The description below was written by a language model from this plasmid's Addgene catalogue record and pLannotate feature annotations shown in this document.]
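Description:
pAc5.1B-EGFP-DmHPat_57-499_B is a 7,414-nt insect expression plasmid for producing a GFP-tagged fragment of the Drosophila melanogaster protein HPat (gene Patr-1, CG5208) in insect cells. The catalogue lists the backbone as unknown, although the name and the annotated parts are consistent with a pAc5.1-type vector. In bacteria it replicates from a ColE1/pUC-type origin and is selected with ampicillin through the β-lactamase gene and its bla promoter. The record lists it as low copy even though the origin is annotated as a high-copy type. No selectable marker for insect cells is annotated, so the plasmid appears suited to transient transfection or co-selection approaches. Short fragments annotated as tetracycline resistance and SV40 large T antigen are probably non-functional backbone remnants.

Expression is driven by the constitutive Drosophila actin 5C promoter, which sits directly upstream of an EGFP coding sequence. The interval between EGFP and a downstream V5 epitope tag is not annotated. Its length fits the stated insert, residues 57–499 of HPat taken from the reference mRNA, which would give an N-terminal EGFP fusion. Whether the V5 tag is read in frame or is cut off by a stop codon cannot be determined from the record. An SV40 polyadenylation signal follows the cassette, though it is annotated on the minus strand.

The associated publication examines HPat as a link between mRNA deadenylation and decapping. A truncated fusion like this one would typically be used in Drosophila cultured cells to map domains needed for localization or protein interactions, but the record gives the purpose only as insect expression.
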