Features (pLannotate 1.2.2; 9 found; start..end, strand, type, name):
     56..2568    +  promoter       Ac5 promoter: Drosophila melanogaster actin 5C promoter
   2588..3304    +  CDS            EGFP: EGFP is a basic (constitutively fluorescent) green fluorescent protein published in 1996, derived from Aequorea victoria. It is reported to be a rapidly-maturing weak dimer with moderate acid sensitivity.
   4699..4740    +  CDS            V5 tag: epitope tag from simian virus 5
   4840..4974    -  polyA_signal   SV40 poly(A) signal: SV40 polyadenylation signal
   4997..5081    -  CDS            large T antigen (fragment): large T antigen from SV40 (simian virus 40)
   5082..5552    +  CDS            TcR (fragment): tetracycline efflux protein; tet; confers resistance to tetracycline
   5596..6184    -  rep_origin     ori: high-copy-number ColE1/pMB1/pBR322/pUC origin of replication
   6355..7215    -  CDS            AmpR: β-lactamase; bla; confers resistance to ampicillin, carbenicillin, and related antibiotics
   7216..7320    -  promoter       AmpR promoter: bla
>Addgene plasmid #145978 | pAc5.1B-EGFP-DmHPat_57-499_B | depositor full sequence | sequence record 288423 | Full Sequence
CTTCAAGGAATTAATTCTATATTCTAAAAACACAAATGATACTTCTAAAAAAAATCATGAATGGCATCAA
CTCTGAATCAAATCTTTGCAGATGCACCTACTTCTCATTTCCACTGTCACATCATTTTTCCAGATCTCGC
TGCCTGTTATGTGGCCCACAAACCAAGACACGTTTTATGGCCATTAAAGCTGGCTGATCGTCGCCAAACA
CCAAATACATATCAATATGTACATTCGAGAAAGAAGCGATCAAAGAAGCGTCTTCGGGCGAGTAGGAGAA
TGCGGAGGAGAAGGAGAACGAGCTGATCTAGTATCTCTCCACAATCCAATGCCAACTGACCAACTGGCCA
TATTCGGAGCAATTTGAAGCCAATTTCCATCGCCTGGCGATCGCTCCATTCTTGGCTATATGTTTTTCAC
CGTTCCCGGGGCCATTTTCAAAGACTCGTCGGTAAGATAAGATTGTGTCACTCGCTGTCTCTCTTCATTT
GTCGAAGAATGCTGAGGAATTTCGCGATGACGTCGGCGAGTATTTTGAAGAATGAGAATAATTTGTATTT
ATACGAAAATCAGTTAGTGGAATTTTCTACAAAAACATGTTATCTATAGATAATTTTGTTGCAAAATATG
TTGACTATGACAAAGATTGTATGTATATACCTTTAATGTATTCTCATTTTCTTATGTATTTATAATGGCA
ATGATGATACTGATGATATTTTAAGATGATGCCAGACCACAGGCTGATTTCTGCGTCTTTTGCCGAACGC
AGTGCATGTGCGGTTGTTGTTTTTTGGAATAGTTTCAATTTTCGGACTGTCCGCTTTGATTTCAGTTTCT
TGGCTTATTCAAAAAGCAAAGTAAAGCCAAAAAAGCGAGATGGCAATACCAAATGCGGCAAAACGGTAGT
GGAAGGAAAGGGGTGCGGGGCAGCGGAAGGAAGGGTGGGGCGGGGCGTGGCGGGGTCTGTGGCTGGGCGC
GACGTCACCGACGTTGGAGCCACTCCTTTGACCATGTGTGCGTGTGTGTATTATTCGTGTCTCGCCACTC
GCCGGTTGTTTTTTTCTTTTTATCTCGCTCTCTCTAGCGCCATCTCGTACGCATGCTCAACGCACCGCAT
GTTGCCGTGTCCTTTATGCGTCATTTTGGCTCGAAATAGGCAATTATTTAAACAAAGATTAGTCAACGAA
AACGCTAAAATAAATAAGTCTACAATATGGTTACTTATTGCCATGTGTGTGCAGCCAACGATAGCAACAA
AAGCAACAACACAGTGGCTTTCCCTCTTTCACTTTTTGTTTGCAAGCGCGTGCGAGCAAGACGGCACGAC
CGGCAAACGCAATTACGCTGACAAAGAGCAGACGAAGTTTTGGCCGAAAAACATCAAGGCGCCTGATACG
AATGCATTTGCAATAACAATTGCGATATTTAATATTGTTTATGAAGCTGTTTGACTTCAAAACACACAAA
AAAAAAAATAAAACAAATTATTTGAAAGAGAATTAGGAATCGGACAGCTTATCGTTACGGGCTAACAGCA
CACCGAGACGAAATAGCTTACCTGACGTCACAGCCTCTGGAAGAACTGCCGCCAAGCAGAGAGAGAGAGA
AAAAGAGGGAGAGCAGCTTAGACCGCATGTGCTTGTGTGTGAGGCGTCTCTCTCTTCGTCTCCTGTTTGC
GCAAACGCATAGACTGCACTGAGAAAATCGATTACCTATTTTTTATGAATGAATATTTGCACTATTACTA
TTCAAAACTATTAAGATAGCAATCACATTCAATAGCCAAATACTATACCACCTGAGCGATGCAACGAAAT
GATCAATTTGAGCAAAAATGCTGCATATTTAGGACGGCATCATTATAGAAATGCTTCTTGCTGTGTACTT
TTCTCTCGTCTGGCAGCTGTTTCGCCGTTATTGTTAAAACCGGCTTAAGTTAGGTGTGTTTTCTACGACT
AGTGATGCCCCTACTAGAAGATGTGTGTTGCACAAATGTCCCTGAATAACCAATTTGAAGTGCAGATAGC
AGTAAACGTAAGCTAATATGAATATTATTTAACTGTAATGTTTTAATATCGCTGGACATTACTAATAAAC
CCACTATAAACACATGTACATATGTATGTTTTGGCATACAATGAGTAGTTGGGGAAAAAATGTGTAAAAG
CACCGTGACCATCACAGCATAAAGATAACCAGCTGAAGTATCGAATATGAGTAACCCCCAAATTGAATCA
CATGCCGCAACTGATAGGACCCATGGAAGTACACTCTTCATGGCGATATACAAGACACACACAAGCACGA
ACACCCAGTTGCGGAGGAAATTCTCCGTAAATGAAAACCCAATCGGCGAACAATTCATACCCATATATGG
TAAAAGTTTTGAACGCGACTTGAGAGCGGAGAGCATTGCGGCTGATAAGGTTTTAGCGCTAAGCGGGCTT
TATAAAACGGGCTGCGGGACCAGTTTTCATATCACTACCGTTTGAGTTCTTGTGCTGTGTGGATACTCCT
CCCGACACAAAGCCGCTCCATCAGCCAGCAGTCGTCTAATCCAGAGACCCCGGATCGGGGTACCAACATG
GTGAGCAAGGGCGAGGAGCTGTTCACCGGGGTGGTGCCCATCCTGGTCGAGCTGGACGGCGACGTAAACG
GCCACAAGTTCAGCGTGTCCGGCGAGGGCGAGGGCGATGCCACCTACGGCAAGCTGACCCTGAAGTTCAT
CTGCACCACCGGCAAGCTGCCCGTGCCCTGGCCCACCCTCGTGACCACCCTGACCTACGGCGTGCAGTGC
TTCAGCCGCTACCCCGACCACATGAAGCAGCACGACTTCTTCAAGTCCGCCATGCCCGAAGGCTACGTCC
AGGAGCGCACCATCTTCTTCAAGGACGACGGCAACTACAAGACCCGCGCCGAGGTGAAGTTCGAGGGCGA
CACCCTGGTGAACCGCATCGAGCTGAAGGGCATCGACTTCAAGGAGGACGGCAACATCCTGGGGCACAAG
CTGGAGTACAACTACAACAGCCACAACGTCTATATCATGGCCGACAAGCAGAAGAACGGCATCAAGGTGA
ACTTCAAGATCCGCCACAACATCGAGGACGGCAGCGTGCAGCTCGCCGACCACTACCAGCAGAACACCCC
CATCGGCGACGGCCCCGTGCTGCTGCCCGACAACCACTACCTGAGCACCCAGTCCGCCCTGAGCAAAGAC
CCCAACGAGAAGCGCGATCACATGGTCCTGCTGGAGTTCGTGACCGCCGCCGGGATCACTCTCGGCATGG
ACGAGCTGTACAAGCCAAGCTTGAATTCTGCAGATATCATGGGCGAAAGGGTGCGGAAGCGACCCGCGGA
ATCTAGTGGAAATACGGATTTTGCCGATCAGGGAAATGGTGCCTTCCTGCGACACGCTAATCCGCTATCA
TCGGCGCCCTCTTCAAGCGGCTCCACTCCGGCCCCTTTGAATGCCCCCTTCCGACAGTCTCGTCACATAG
GGGACTCGGACTTGGAGCTAAACATTTCCTCCATGAAGTTGGACGACATGGACCTGTCCTCTTTCACCAC
TGATAGCGAAGCCGGTGGGCTGAGCAACCGCATTAAGCTGGACTCCGGGGTCTGGGGATCACAGCCGTTT
CCCAACAACCAACATTTGTTCCGCGAGCCTATGCGCAGCGCCTTCAAGCCACAGCAGCAGCAACATCAGC
AGCACCAACCACAACAAATGAAGCCACCGCAGGAAGCGAATGCCAACTTTGCACTGAATCCACAGCCTTT
TCCAAAAATTACAACTCTCGAGGATATAGAGCGCAATATGATCATTCAGCAGGCCATTCCGAAACAACAG
CAGCAGAGCCAGCAACAGGCGGAACGCAAAATGTTTGATGATTTTAGTCTGGGTAACAGGCAGCAGGTGC
CTACACCAACCATGTTGCAGCAACAGATGTTGCAGCAGCAGCATCATCAGAAACAACAGTCGCAGCAGCA
GCCGCCACAACAAGCGCAGCACAAGGTACCCCCTGGCTTCTTGGGCACGCCGCACACCTCTCCACCGAGG
CCAAATTTGGGTTTCCCCGGACCCGAGCTACTGCCCACGCCATCGTCGCAGCAACAACTAAACGGTATTG
GTGGCAACCGAGTGCCGCCCGGATTTATTTACCCGCAAGGTCTGCCCGGGAATATTCCGCAATTGCCCCA
GCATCCTCTAATGCAGCAGCACATGCCGCACAACTTTCCACTGCCCGGCGGCAACCAGCGACCTCTACCC
AATCCACAAGCTCTGCCCACGGCCCTGAACAATTTCGCGATGCATCCAAGCTTCAATGCGATGCGCGCCG
CTGGAATCCATCCAGGGGCTTTTATGCAACCTCCCCATCCGCACCAGATGCTGCCACCGCGAATGCCGCC
GCACCCGCTGCAAGCTGCCACAAGTCTATTAGGTCAGCAGCCACCGAATTCCATGTATAACATGTTCAAC
ATGCGACTAGTGCAAGAGATCCAGCAAAACCATCCGCTGCTTCAACAGGCTGCTGTTGTACGCCAAATGC
AACAGAGCAGAGCAGGATCCGTGGCCAGCGATCGTCAGAGATCGCAGGCGCAACAGCAGCAACAAGGACG
ACGTCCAGATGGTACAGGAAATTACCCGCTGGAAGAGTACTAGGCGGCCGCTCGAGTCTAGAGGGCCCGC
GGTTCGAAGGTAAGCCTATCCCTAACCCTCTCCTCGGTCTCGATTCTACGCGTACCGGTCATCATCACCA
TCACCATTGAGTTTAAACCCGCTGATCAGCCTCGACTGTGCCTTCTAAGGCCTGAGCTCGCTGATCAGCC
TCGATCGAGGATCCAGACATGATAAGATACATTGATGAGTTTGGACAAACCACAACTAGAATGCAGTGAA
AAAAATGCTTTATTTGTGAAATTTGTGATGCTATTGCTTTATTTGTAACCATTATAAGCTGCAATAAACA
AGTTAACAACAACAATTGCATTCATTTTATGTTTCAGGTTCAGGGGGAGGTGTGGGAGGTTTTTTAAAGC
AAGTAAAACCTCTACAAATGTGGTATGGCTGATTATGATCAGTCGACCGATGCCCTTGAGAGCCTTCAAC
CCAGTCAGCTCCTTCCGGTGGGCGCGGGGCATGACTATCGTCGCCGCACTTATGACTGTCTTCTTTATCA
TGCAACTCGTAGGACAGGTGCCGGCAGCGCTCTGGGTCATTTTCGGCGAGGACCGCTTTCGCTGGAGCGC
GACGATGATCGGCCTGTCGCTTGCGGTATTCGGAATCTTGCACGCCCTCGCTCAAGCCTTCGTCACTGGT
CCCGCCACCAAACGTTTCGGCGAGAAGCAGGCCATTATCGCCGGCATGGCGGCCGACGCGCTGGGCTACG
TCTTGCTGGCGTTCGCGACGCGAGGCTGGATGGCCTTCCCCATTATGATTCTTCTCGCTTCCGGCGGCAT
CGGGATGCCCGCGTTGCAGGCCATGCTGTCCAGGCAGGTAGATGACGACCATCAGGGACAGCTTCAAGGA
TCGCTCGCGGCTCTTACCAGCCAGCAAAAGGCCAGGAACCGTAAAAAGGCCGCGTTGCTGGCGTTTTTCC
ATAGGCTCCGCCCCCCTGACGAGCATCACAAAAATCGACGCTCAAGTCAGAGGTGGCGAAACCCGACAGG
ACTATAAAGATACCAGGCGTTTCCCCCTGGAAGCTCCCTCGTGCGCTCTCCTGTTCCGACCCTGCCGCTT
ACCGGATACCTGTCCGCCTTTCTCCCTTCGGGAAGCGTGGCGCTTTCTCAATGCTCACGCTGTAGGTATC
TCAGTTCGGTGTAGGTCGTTCGCTCCAAGCTGGGCTGTGTGCACGAACCCCCCGTTCAGCCCGACCGCTG
CGCCTTATCCGGTAACTATCGTCTTGAGTCCAACCCGGTAAGACACGACTTATCGCCACTGGCAGCAGCC
ACTGGTAACAGGATTAGCAGAGCGAGGTATGTAGGCGGTGCTACAGAGTTCTTGAAGTGGTGGCCTAACT
ACGGCTACACTAGAAGGACAGTATTTGGTATCTGCGCTCTGCTGAAGCCAGTTACCTTCGGAAAAAGAGT
TGGTAGCTCTTGATCCGGCAAACAAACCACCGCTGGTAGCGGTGGTTTTTTTGTTTGCAAGCAGCAGATT
ACGCGCAGAAAAAAAGGATCTCAAGAAGATCCTTTGATCTTTTCTACGGGGTCTGACGCTCAGTGGAACG
AAAACTCACGTTAAGGGATTTTGGTCATGAGATTATCAAAAAGGATCTTCACCTAGATCCTTTTAAATTA
AAAATGAAGTTTTAAATCAATCTAAAGTATATATGAGTAAACTTGGTCTGACAGTTACCAATGCTTAATC
AGTGAGGCACCTATCTCAGCGATCTGTCTATTTCGTTCATCCATAGTTGCCTGACTCCCCGTCGTGTAGA
TAACTACGATACGGGAGGGCTTACCATCTGGCCCCAGTGCTGCAATGATACCGCGAGACCCACGCTCACC
GGCTCCAGATTTATCAGCAATAAACCAGCCAGCCGGAAGGGCCGAGCGCAGAAGTGGTCCTGCAACTTTA
TCCGCCTCCATCCAGTCTATTAATTGTTGCCGGGAAGCTAGAGTAAGTAGTTCGCCAGTTAATAGTTTGC
GCAACGTTGTTGCCATTGCTGCAGGCATCGTGGTGTCACGCTCGTCGTTTGGTATGGCTTCATTCAGCTC
CGGTTCCCAACGATCAAGGCGAGTTACATGATCCCCCATGTTGTGCAAAAAAGCGGTTAGCTCCTTCGGT
CCTCCGATCGTTGTCAGAAGTAAGTTGGCCGCAGTGTTATCACTCATGGTTATGGCAGCACTGCATAATT
CTCTTACTGTCATGCCATCCGTAAGATGCTTTTCTGTGACTGGTGAGTACTCAACCAAGTCATTCTGAGA
ATAGTGTATGCGGCGACCGAGTTGCTCTTGCCCGGCGTCAACACGGGATAATACCGCGCCACATAGCAGA
ACTTTAAAAGTGCTCATCATTGGAAAACGTTCTTCGGGGCGAAAACTCTCAAGGATCTTACCGCTGTTGA
GATCCAGTTCGATGTAACCCACTCGTGCACCCAACTGATCTTCAGCATCTTTTACTTTCACCAGCGTTTC
TGGGTGAGCAAAAACAGGAAGGCAAAATGCCGCAAAAAAGGGAATAAGGGCGACACGGAAATGTTGAATA
CTCATACTCTTCCTTTTTCAATATTATTGAAGCATTTATCAGGGTTATTGTCTCATGAGCGGATACATAT
TTGAATGTATTTAGAAAAATAAACAAATAGGGGTTCCGCGCACATTTCCCCGAAAAGTGCCACCTGACGT
CTAAGAAACCATTATTATCATGACATTAACCTATAAAAATAGGCGTATCACGAGGCCCTTTCGT
